>Addgene plasmid #219293 | SFFV-JDP2-Brd 368 | addgene full sequence | sequence record 449045 | Addgene NGS Result
ATTTATGCAGAGGCCGAGGCCGCCTCGGCCTCTGAGCTATTCCAGAAGTAGTGAGGAGGCTTTTTTGGAG
GCCTAGGGACGTACCCAATTCGCCCTATAGTGAGTCGTATTACGCGCGCTCACTGGCCGTCGTTTTACAA
CGTCGTGACTGGGAAAACCCTGGCGTTACCCAACTTAATCGCCTTGCAGCACATCCCCCTTTCGCCAGCT
GGCGTAATAGCGAAGAGGCCCGCACCGATCGCCCTTCCCAACAGTTGCGCAGCCTGAATGGCGAATGGG
[124 nt withheld, positions 280-403]
C
[91 nt withheld, positions 405-495]
A
[49 nt withheld, positions 497-545]
CCTTTGACGTTGGAGTCCACGTTCTTT
[37 nt withheld, positions 573-609]
ACCCTATCTCGGTCTATTCTTTTGATTTATAAGGGATTTTGCCGATTTCGGCCTATTGGTTAAAAAATGA
GCTGATTTAACAAAAATTTAACGCGAATTTTAACAAAATATTAACGCTTACAATTTAGGTGGCACTTTTC
GGGGAAATGTGCGCGGAACCCCTATTTGTTTATTTTTCTAAATACATTCAAATATGTATCCGCTCATGAG
ACAATAACCCTGATAAATGCTTCAATAATATTGAAAAAGGAAGAGTATGAGTATTCAACATTTCCGTGTC
GCCCTTATTCCCTTTTTTGCGGCATTTTGCCTTCCTGTTTTTGCTCACCCAGAAACGCTGGTGAAAGTAA
AAGATGCTGAAGATCAGTTGGGTGCACGAGTGGGTTACATCGAACTGGATCTCAACAGCGGTAAGATCCT
TGAGAGTTTTCGCCCCGAAGAACGTTTTCCAATGATGAGCACTTTTAAAGTTCTGCTATGTGGCGCGGTA
TTATCCCGTATTGACGCCGGGCAAGAGCAACTCGGTCGCCGCATACACTATTCTCAGAATGACTTGGTTG
AGTACTCACCAGTCACAGAAAAGCATCTTACGGATGGCATGACAGTAAGAGAATTATGCAGTGCTGCCAT
AACCATGAGTGATAACACTGCGGCCAACTTACTTCTGACAACGATCGGAGGACCGAAGGAGCTAACCGCT
TTTTTGCACAACATGGGGGATCATGTAACTCGCCTTGATCGTTGGGAACCGGAGCTGAATGAAGCCATAC
CAAACGACGAGCGTGACACCACGATGCCTGTAGCAATGGCAACAACGTTGCGCAAACTATTAACTGGCGA
ACTACTTACTCTAGCTTCCCGGCAACAATTAATAGACTGGATGGAGGCGGATAAAGTTGCAGGACCACTT
CTGCGCTCGGCCCTTCCGGCTGGCTGGTTTATTGCTGATAAATCTGGAGCCGGTGAGCGTGGGTCTCGCG
GTATCATTGCAGCACTGGGGCCAGATGGTAAGCCCTCCCGTATCGTAGTTATCTACACGACGGGGAGTCA
GGCAACTATGGATGAACGAAATAGACAGATCGCTGAGATAGGTGCCTCACTGATTAAGCATTGGTAACTG
TCAGACCAAGTTTACTCATATATACTTTAGATTGATTTAAAACTTCATTTTTAATTTAAAAGGATCTAGG
TGAAGATCCTTTTTGATAATCTCATGACCAAAATCCCTTAACGTGAGTTTTCGTTCCACTGAGCGTCAGA
CCCCGTAGAAAAGATCAAAGGATCTTCTTGAGATCCTTTTTTTCTGCGCGTAATCTGCTGCTTGCAAACA
AAAAAACCACCGCTACCAGCGGTGGTTTGTTTGCCGGATCAAGAGCTACCAACTCTTTTTCCGAAGGTAA
CTGGCTTCAGCAGAGCGCAGATACCAAATACTGTTCTTCTAGTGTAGCCGTAGTTAGGCCACCACTTCAA
GAACTCTGTAGCACCGCCTACATACCTCGCTCTGCTAATCCTGTTACCAGTGGCTGCTGCCAGTGGCGAT
AAGTCGTGTCTTACCGGGTTGGACTCAAGACGATAGTTACCGGATAAGGCGCAGCGGTCGGGCTGAACGG
GGGGTTCGTGCACACAGCCCAGCTTGGAGCGAACGACCTACACCGAACTGAGATACCTACAGCGTGAGCT
ATGAGAAAGCGCCACGCTTCCCGAAGGGAGAAAGGCGGACAGGTATCCGGTAAGCGGCAGGGTCGGAACA
GGAGAGCGCACGAGGGAGCTTCCAGGGGGAAACGCCTGGTATCTTTATAGTCCTGTCGGGTTTCGCCACC
TCTGACTTGAGCGTCGATTTTTGTGATGCTCGTCAGGGGGGCGGAGCCTATGGAAAAACGCCAGCAACGC
GGCCTTTTTACGGTTCCTGGCCTTTTGCTGGCCTTTTGCTCACATGTTCTTTCCTGCGTTATCCCCTGAT
TCTGTGGATAACCGTATTACCGCCTTTGAGTGAGCTGATACCGCTCGCCGCAGCCGAACGACCGAGCGCA
GCGAGTCAGTGAGCGAGGAAGCGGAAGAGCGCCCAATACGCAAACCGCCTCTCCCCGCGCGTTGGCCGAT
TCATTAATGCAGCTGGCACGACAGGTTTCCCGACTGGAAAGCGGGCAGTGAGCGCAACGCAATTAATGTG
AGTTAGCTCACTCATTAGGCACCCCAGGCTTTACACTTTATGCTTCCGGCTCGTATGTTGTGTGGAATTG
TGAGCGGATAACAATTTCACACAGGAAACAGCTATGACCATGATTACGCCAAGCGCGCAATTAACCCTCA
CTAAAGGGAACAAAAGCTGGAGCTGCAAGCTTAATGTAGTCTTATGCAATACTCTTGTAGTCTTGCAACA
TGGTAACGATGAGTTAGCAACATGCCTTACAAGGAGAGAAAAAGCACCGTGCATGCCGATTGGTGGAAGT
AAGGTGGTACGATCGTGCCTTATTAGGAAGGCAACAGACGGGTCTGACATGGATTGGACGAACCACTGAA
TTGCCGCATTGCAGAGATATTGTATTTAAGTGCCTAGCTCGATACATAAACGGGTCTCTCTGGTTAGACC
AGATCTGAGCCTGGGAGCTCTCTGGCTAACTAGGGAACCCACTGCTTAAGCCTCAATAAAGCTTGCCTTG
AGTGCTTCAAGTAGTGTGTGCCCGTCTGTTGTGTGACTCTGGTAACTAGAGATCCCTCAGACCCTTTTAG
TCAGTGTGGAAAATCTCTAGCAGTGGCGCCCGAACAGGGACTTGAAAGCGAAAGGGAAACCAGAGGAGCT
CTCTCGACGCAGGACTCGGCTTGCTGAAGCGCGCACGGCAAGAGGCGAGGGGCGGCGACTGGTGAGTACG
CCAAAAATTTTGACTAGCGGAGGCTAGAAGGAGAGAGATGGGTGCGAGAGCGTCAGTATTAAGCGGGGGA
GAATTAGATCGCGATGGGAAAAAATTCGGTTAAGGCCAGGGGGAAAGAAAAAATATAAATTAAAACATAT
AGTATGGGCAAGCAGGGAGCTAGAACGATTCGCAGTTAATCCTGGCCTGTTAGAAACATCAGAAGGCTGT
AGACAAATACTGGGACAGCTACAACCATCCCTTCAGACAGGATCAGAAGAACTTAGATCATTATATAATA
CAGTAGCAACCCTCTATTGTGTGCATCAAAGGATAGAGATAAAAGACACCAAGGAAGCTTTAGACAAGAT
AGAGGAAGAGCAAAACAAAAGTAAGACCACCGCACAGCAAGCGGCCGCTGATCTTCAGACCTGGAGGAGG
AGATATGAGGGACAATTGGAGAAGTGAATTATATAAATATAAAGTAGTAAAAATTGAACCATTAGGAGTA
GCACCCACCAAGGCAAAGAGAAGAGTGGTGCAGAGAGAAAAAAGAGCAGTGGGAATAGGAGCTTTGTTCC
TTGGGTTCTTGGGAGCAGCAGGAAGCACTATGGGCGCAGCGTCAATGACGCTGACGGTACAGGCCAGACA
ATTATTGTCTGGTATAGTGCAGCAGCAGAACAATTTGCTGAGGGCTATTGAGGCGCAACAGCATCTGTTG
CAACTCACAGTCTGGGGCATCAAGCAGCTCCAGGCAAGAATCCTGGCTGTGGAAAGATACCTAAAGGATC
AACAGCTCCTGGGGATTTGGGGTTGCTCTGGAAAACTCATTTGCACCACTGCTGTGCCTTGGAATGCTAG
TTGGAGTAATAAATCTCTGGAACAGATTTGGAATCACACGACCTGGATGGAGTGGGACAGAGAAATTAAC
AATTACACAAGCTTAATACACTCCTTAATTGAAGAATCGCAAAACCAGCAAGAAAAGAATGAACAAGAAT
TATTGGAATTAGATAAATGGGCAAGTTTGTGGAATTGGTTTAACATAACAAATTGGCTGTGGTATATAAA
ATTATTCATAATGATAGTAGGAGGCTTGGTAGGTTTAAGAATAGTTTTTGCTGTACTTTCTATAGTGAAT
AGAGTTAGGCAGGGATATTCACCATTATCGTTTCAGACCCACCTCCCAACCCCGAGGGGACCCGACAGGC
CCGAAGGAATAGAAGAAGAAGGTGGAGAGAGAGACAGAGACAGATCCATTCGATTAGTGAACGGATCTCG
ACGGTATCGGTTAACTTTTAAAAGAAAAGGGGGGATTGGGGGGTACAGTGCAGGGGAAAGAATAGTAGAC
ATAATAGCAACAGACATACAAACTAAAGAATTACAAAAACAAATTACAAAAATTCAAAATTTTATCGATC
ACGAGACTAGCCTCGAGCTGGCTGCAGTAACGCCATTTTGCAAGGCATGGAAAAATACCAAACCAAGAAT
AGAGAAGTTCAGATCAAGGGCGGGTACATGAAAATAGCTAACGTTGGGCCAAACAGGATATCTGCGGTGA
GCAGTTTCGGCCCCGGCCCGGGGCCAAGAACAGATGGTCACCGCAGTTTCGGCCCCGGCCCGAGGCCAAG
AACAGATGGTCCCCAGATATGGCCCAACCCTCAGCAGTTTCTTAAGACCCATCAGATGTTTCCAGGCTCC
CCCAAGGACCTGAAATGACCCTGCGCCTTATTTGAATTAACCAATCAGCCTGCTTCTCGCTTCTGTTCGC
GCGCTTCTGCTTCCCGAGCTCTATAAAAGAGCTCACAACCCCTCACTCGGCGCGCCAGTCCTCCGACAGA
CTGAGTCGGCCGGTCGAATCAAGCTTATCGATACCGTCGACGGATCCGCTAGCCCGCGGTTCGAAATGAT
GCCTGGGCAGATCCCGGACCCTTCGGTGACCACAGGCTCCCTGCCAGGGCTTGGCCCCCTGACCGGGCTC
CCCAGCTCGGCCCTGACTGTGGAGGAGCTGAAATACGCTGACATCCGCAACCTCGGGGCCATGATTGCAC
CCTTGCACTTCCTGGAGGTGAAACTGGGCAAGAGGCCCCAGCCCGTGAAAAGTGAGCTAGATGAGGAAGA
GGAGCGAAGGAAAAGGCGCCGGGAGAAGAACAAAGTCGCAGCAGCCCGATGCCGGAACAAGAAGAAGGAG
CGCACGGAGTTTCTGCAGCGGGAATCCGAGCGGCTGGAACTCATGAACGCAGAGCTGAAGACCCAGATTG
AGGAGCTGAAGCAGGAGCGGCAGCAGCTCATCCTGATGCTGAACCGACACCGCCCCACCTGCATCGTCCG
GACCGACAGTGTCAAGACCCCCGAGTCAGAAGGCAACCCACTGCTCGAGCAGCTCGAGAAGAAGTAGACC
GGTCGGATCCCCCGGGCTGCAGGAATTCGAGCATCTTACCGCCATTTATTCCCATATTTGTTCTGTTTTT
CTTGATTTGGGTATACATTTAAATGTTAATAAAACAAAATGGTGGGGCAATCATTTACATTTTTAGGGAT
ATGTAATTACTAGTTCAGGTGTATTGCCACAAGACAAACATGTTAAGAAACTTTCCCGTTATTTACGCTC
TGTTCCTGTTAATCAACCTCTGGATTACAAAATTTGTGAAAGATTGACTGATATTCTTAACTATGTTGCT
CCTTTTACGCTGTGTGGATATGCTGCTTTAATGCCTCTGTATCATGCTATTGCTTCCCGTACGGCTTTCG
TTTTCTCCTCCTTGTATAAATCCTGGTTGCTGTCTCTTTATGAGGAGTTGTGGCCCGTTGTCCGTCAACG
TGGCGTGGTGTGCTCTGTGTTTGCTGACGCAACCCCCACTGGCTGGGGCATTGCCACCACCTGTCAACTC
CTTTCTGGGACTTTCGCTTTCCCCCTCCCGATCGCCACGGCAGAACTCATCGCCGCCTGCCTTGCCCGCT
GCTGGACAGGGGCTAGGTTGCTGGGCACTGATAATTCCGTGGTGTTGTCGGGGAAGCTGACGTCCTTTGC
AATTCGATATCAAGCTGTACCTTCTAGATGTACACTTATTTTAGCGCTTCTAGACCAATGACTTACAAGG
CAGCTGTAGATCTTAGCCACTTTTTAAAAGAAAAGGGGGGACTGGAAGGGCTAATTCACTCCCAACGAAG
ACAAGATCTGCTTTTTGCTTGTACTGGGTCTCTCTGGTTAGACCAGATCTGAGCCTGGGAGCTCTCTGGC
TAACTAGGGAACCCACTGCTTAAGCCTCAATAAAGCTTGCCTTGAGTGCTTCAAGTAGTGTGTGCCCGTC
TGTTGTGTGACTCTGGTAACTAGAGATCCCTCAGACCCTTTTAGTCAGTGTGGAAAATCTCTAGCAGTAG
TAGTTCATGTCATCTTATTATTCAGTATTTATAACTTGCAAAGAAATGAATATCAGAGAGTGAGAGGAAC
TTGTTTATTGCAGCTTATAATGGTTACAAATAAAGCAATAGCATCACAAATTTCACAAATAAAGCATTTT
TTTCACTGCATTCTAGTTGTGGTTTGTCCAAACTCATCAATGTATCTTATCATGTCTGGCTCTAGCTATC
CCGCCCCTAACTCCGCCCATCCCGCCCCTAACTCCGCCCAGTTCCGCCCATTCTCCGCCCCATGGCTGAC
TAATTTTTTTT
Features (pLannotate 1.2.2; 29 found; start..end, strand, type, name):
     94..112     -  promoter       T7 promoter: promoter for bacteriophage T7 RNA polymerase
    120..275     +  CDS            lacZα (fragment): LacZα fragment of β-galactosidase; lacZ fragment
    280..708     +  rep_origin     f1 ori (sequence partly withheld): f1 bacteriophage origin of replication; arrow indicates direction of (+) strand synthesis
    761..865     +  promoter       AmpR promoter: bla
    866..1726    +  CDS            AmpR: β-lactamase; bla; confers resistance to ampicillin, carbenicillin, and related antibiotics
   1897..2485    +  rep_origin     ori: high-copy-number ColE1/pMB1/pBR322/pUC origin of replication
   2668..2760    +  CDS            lacI (fragment): lac repressor; lacI; The lac repressor binds to the lac operator to inhibit transcription in E. coli. This inhibition can be relieved by adding lactose or isopropyl-β-D-thiogalactopyranoside (IPTG).
   2773..2794    +  protein_bind   CAP binding site: CAP binding activates transcription in the presence of cAMP. E. coli catabolite activator protein
   2809..2839    +  promoter       lac promoter: promoter for the E. coli lac operon
   2847..2863    +  protein_bind   lac operator: The lac repressor binds to the lac operator to inhibit transcription in E. coli. This inhibition can be relieved by adding lactose or isopropyl-β-D-thiogalactopyranoside (IPTG). lac repressor encoded by lacI
   2908..2926    +  promoter       T3 promoter: promoter for bacteriophage T3 RNA polymerase
   2954..3180    +  promoter       RSV promoter: Rous sarcoma virus enhancer/promoter
   3181..3361    +  LTR            5' LTR (truncated): truncated 5' long terminal repeat (LTR) from HIV-1
   3408..3533    +  misc_feature   HIV-1 Ψ: packaging signal of human immunodeficiency virus type 1
   3517..3880    +  CDS            HIV-1 gag (fragment): gag protein from human immunodeficiency virus 1; gag
   4026..4259    +  misc_feature   RRE: The Rev response element (RRE) of HIV-1 allows for Rev-dependent mRNA export from the nucleus to the cytoplasm.
   4636..4736    +  CDS            Rev (fragment): human immunodeficiency virus 1 (HIV-1) Rev protein; rev; enhances nuclear export of unspliced and incompletely spliced viral mRNAs
   4755..4872    +  misc_feature   cPPT/CTS: central polypurine tract and central termination sequence of HIV-1
   4906..5307    +  promoter       SFFV promoter: spleen focus-forming virus long terminal repeat (LTR) promoter
   5317..5340    +  misc_feature   MCS (fragment): pBluescript multiple cloning site
   5365..5853    +  CDS            JDP2: JDP2_HUMAN - Experimental evidence at protein level: Swiss-Prot protein existence level 1. Component of the AP-1 transcription factor that represses transactivation mediated by the Jun family of proteins. Involved in a variety of transcriptional responses associated with AP-1 such as UV- induced apoptosis, cell differentiation, tumorigenesis and antitumogeneris. Can also function as a repressor by recruiting histone deacetylase 3/HDAC3 to the promoter region of JUN. May control transcription via direct regulation of the modification of histones and the assembly of chromatin. From Homo sapiens
   5864..5889    +  misc_feature   MCS (fragment): pBluescript multiple cloning site
   5889..5948    +  CDS            S (fragment): HBSAG_WHV6 - Experimental evidence at transcript level: Swiss-Prot protein existence level 2. The middle envelope protein plays an important role in the budding of the virion. It is involved in the induction of budding in a nucleocapsid independent way. In this process the majority of envelope proteins bud to form subviral lipoprotein particles of 22 nm of diameter that do not contain a nucleocapsid (By similarity). From Woodchuck hepatitis B virus (isolate w64/pWS23) (WHV).
   6080..6483    +  misc_feature   WPRE: woodchuck hepatitis virus posttranscriptional regulatory element
   6541..6600    +  CDS            nef (fragment): NEF_HV1Z2 - Experimental evidence at protein level: Swiss-Prot protein existence level 1. Extracellular Nef protein targets CD4(+) T-lymphocytes for apoptosis by interacting with CXCR4 surface receptors. From Human immunodeficiency virus type 1 group M subtype D (isolate Z2/CDC-Z34) (HIV-1).
   6602..6835    +  LTR            3' LTR (ΔU3): self-inactivating 3' long terminal repeat (LTR) from HIV-1
   6907..7028    +  polyA_signal   SV40 poly(A) signal: SV40 polyadenylation signal
   7047..7068    +  rep_origin     SV40 ori (fragment): SV40 origin of replication
   7068..73      +  rep_origin     SV40 ori (across the origin): SV40 origin of replication
