[The description below was written by a language model from this plasmid's Addgene catalogue record and pLannotate feature annotations shown in this document.]
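Description:
SFFV-JDP2-Brd 368 is a third-generation-style, self-inactivating HIV-1 lentiviral transfer plasmid built on the SFFV-MCS backbone and carrying the human transcription factor JDP2 together with a construct-specific barcode. In bacteria it is maintained through a high-copy ColE1/pUC-type origin and selected with ampicillin via the β-lactamase gene. An f1 origin, lac regulatory elements, lacZα and lacI fragments, and T7/T3 promoters are remnants of the pBluescript-like cloning backbone. The sequenced record is 7,130 nt, consistent with the stated backbone plus a roughly 0.5 kb insert.

The viral portion begins with an RSV enhancer/promoter fused to a truncated 5' LTR, which drives Tat-independent production of the genomic RNA in packaging cells. This is followed by the Ψ packaging signal with a partial gag sequence, the RRE for Rev-dependent nuclear export, and the cPPT/CTS, which aids nuclear import of the viral DNA. The internal spleen focus-forming virus (SFFV) LTR promoter, which is strong in haematopoietic and many other mammalian cells, drives the JDP2 coding sequence, cloned between retained restriction sites in the MCS. JDP2 is an AP-1 family member that represses Jun-mediated transactivation. A WPRE downstream enhances transcript stability and expression. According to the depositor, the barcode was inserted at an XbaI site after the WPRE, so it lies within the transcript. The feature table does not annotate it separately. The cassette ends in a ΔU3 3' LTR and an SV40 poly(A) signal. No mammalian selection marker or fluorescent reporter is annotated.

The plasmid belongs to a barcoded transcription factor collection for combinatorial screening in immune cell reprogramming, where the barcode identifies which factor each transduced cell received.
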