Addgene plasmid #219293: SFFV-JDP2-Brd 368
Purpose: Transcription factor JDP2 with a specific barcode assigned.
Depositing lab: Filipe Pereira. Depositing organization: Center for Neuroscience and Cell Biology, University of Coimbra. Publication: A combinatorial transcription factor screening platform for immune cell reprogramming. Kurochkin I, Altman AR, Caiado I, Pertiga-Cabral D, Halitzki E, Minaeva M, Zimmermannova O, Henriques-Oliveira L, Klein D, Nair M, Oliveira D, Cajal LR, Knittel R, Feick C, Ringner M, Martin M, Cirovic B, Pires CF, Rosa FF, Sitnicka E, Theis FJ, Pereira CF. Cell Syst. 2026 Jan 21;17(1):101457. doi: 10.1016/j.cels.2025.101457. Epub 2026 Jan 14. PubMed 41539305.
Backbone
  Vector backbone: SFFV-MCS
  Backbone size w/o insert (bp): 6638
  Vector type: Lentiviral
Growth in bacteria
  Bacterial resistance: Ampicillin, 100 μg/mL
  Growth temperature: 37°C
  Growth strain: NEB Stable
  Copy number: High Copy
Gene/Insert
  Gene/Insert name: JDP2
  Species: H. sapiens (human)
  Insert size (bp): 492
  Entrez Gene: JDP2 (a.k.a. JUNDM2)
  Promoter: The spleen focus-forming virus (SFFV) promoter
  Cloning method: Restriction Enzyme; 5′ cloning site Bsp119I (not destroyed); 3′ cloning site BstHI (not destroyed)
Terms and licenses: Academic/Nonprofit Terms; Industry Terms: Not Available to Industry
Depositor comments: Barcode sequence cloned into XbaI restriction site. Design of plasmid is as follows: SFFV-[TF sequence]-WPRE-[Barcode sequence].
How to cite: SFFV-JDP2-Brd 368 was a gift from Filipe Pereira (Addgene plasmid # 219293 ; http://n2t.net/addgene:219293 ; RRID:Addgene_219293)
