>Addgene plasmid #219293 | SFFV-JDP2-Brd 368 | depositor partial sequence | sequence record 428359 | TF ORF
ATGATGCCTGGGCAGATCCCGGACCCTTCGGTGACCACAGGCTCCCTGCCAGGGCTTGGCCCCCTGACCG
GGCTCCCCAGCTCGGCCCTGACTGTGGAGGAGCTGAAATACGCTGACATCCGCAACCTCGGGGCCATGAT
TGCACCCTTGCACTTCCTGGAGGTGAAACTGGGCAAGAGGCCCCAGCCCGTGAAAAGTGAGCTAGATGAG
GAAGAGGAGCGAAGGAAAAGGCGCCGGGAGAAGAACAAAGTCGCAGCAGCCCGATGCCGGAACAAGAAGA
AGGAGCGCACGGAGTTTCTGCAGCGGGAATCCGAGCGGCTGGAACTCATGAACGCAGAGCTGAAGACCCA
GATTGAGGAGCTGAAGCAGGAGCGGCAGCAGCTCATCCTGATGCTGAACCGACACCGCCCCACCTGCATC
GTCCGGACCGACAGTGTCAAGACCCCCGAGTCAGAAGGCAACCCACTGCTCGAGCAGCTCGAGAAGAAGT
AG
