>Addgene plasmid #219293 | SFFV-JDP2-Brd 368 | depositor partial sequence | sequence record 428360 | Barcode sequence
TGTACACTTATTTTAGCGCT
